>Addgene plasmid #43687 | III-TCCA | depositor partial sequence | sequence record 58952 | III-TCCA sequence 426 bps
CGTCTCGGCTCACCCCAGAGCAGGTCGTGGCCATTGCCTCGAATGGAGGGGGCAAACAGGCGTTGGAAAC
CGTACAACGATTGCTGCCGGTGCTGTGCCAAGCGCACGGACTCACCCCAGAGCAGGTCGTGGCGATCGCA
AGCCACGACGGAGGAAAGCAAGCCTTGGAAACAGTACAGAGGCTGTTGCCTGTGCTGTGCCAAGCGCACG
GCCTCACCCCAGAGCAGGTCGTGGCGATCGCAAGCCACGACGGAGGAAAGCAAGCCTTGGAAACAGTACA
GAGGCTGTTGCCTGTGCTGTGCCAAGCGCACGGATTAACCCCAGAGCAGGTCGTGGCAATCGCCTCCAAC
ATTGGCGGGAAACAGGCACTCGAGACTGTCCAGCGCCTGCTTCCCGTGCTGTGCCAAGCGCACGGACTCA
GAGACG
