>Addgene plasmid #43687 | III-TCCA | addgene partial sequence | sequence record 61756 | M13-F20 5'-TGTAAAACGACGGCCAGT-3'
TTGGGCGATTGGGCCCTCTGATGCATGCTCGAGCGGCCGCCAGTGTGATGGATATCTGCAGAATTCGCCC
TTGATGCCGTCCTAGCGCGTCTCGGCTCACCCCAGAGCAGGTCGTGGCCATTGCCTCGAATGGAGGGGGC
AAACAGGCGTTGGAAACCGTACAACGATTGCTGCCGGTGCTGTGCCAAGCGCACGGACTCACCCCAGAGC
AGGTCGTGGCGATCGCAAGCCACGACGGAGGAAAGCAAGCCTTGGAAACAGTACAGAGGCTGTTGCCTGT
GCTGTGCCAAGCGCACGGCCTCACCCCAGAGCAGGTCGTGGCGATCGCAAGCCACGACGGAGGAAAGCAA
GCCTTGGAAACAGTACAGAGGCTGTTGCCTGTGCTGTGCCAAGCGCACGGATTAACCCCAGAGCAGGTCG
TGGCAATCGCCTCCAACATTGGCGGGAAACAGGCACTCGAGACTGTCCAGCGCCTGCTTCCCGTGCTGTG
CCAAGCGCACGGACTCAGAGACGTGGGCACAGGAAAGATACTTAAGGGCGAATTCCAGCACACTGGCGGC
CGTTACTAGTGGATCCGAGCTCGGTACCAAGCTTGATGCATAGCTTGAGTATTCTATAGTGTCACCTAAA
TAGCTTGGCGTAATCATGGTCATAGCTGTTTCCTGTGTGAAATTGTTATCCGCTCACAATTCCACACAAC
ATACGAGCCGGAAGCATAAAGTGTAAAGCCTGGGGTGCCTAATGAGTGAGCTAACTCACATTAATTGCGT
TGCGCTCACTGCCCGCTTTCCAGTCGGGAAACCTGTCGTGCCAGCTGCATTAATGAATCGGCCAACGCGC
GGGGAGAGGCGGTTTGCGTATTGGGCGCTCTTCCGCTTCCTCGCTCACTGACTCGCTGCGCTCGGTCGTT
CGGCTGCGGCGAGCGGTATCAGCTCACTCAAAGGCGGTAATACGGTTN
