[The description below was written by a language model from this plasmid's Addgene catalogue record.]
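Description:
III-TCCA is a bacterial cloning plasmid built on the commercial pCRII-TOPO backbone (about 4 kb without insert), into which a 426 bp synthetic insert was introduced by TOPO cloning. It is a high-copy plasmid maintained in E. coli, and it carries both ampicillin and kanamycin resistance, as is standard for this backbone. The vector is intended only for propagation and storage of the insert. The record lists no eukaryotic promoter, reporter, tag or viral element, and no feature table is provided, so the internal structure of the insert cannot be described beyond what the catalogue fields give. The T7 and M13-reverse priming sites flank the cloning site and are the positions recorded for sequencing across the insert.

The insert shares the plasmid's name and is described only as synthetic. The associated publication reports a TALEN genome-editing system for generating human stem cell-based disease models, which suggests that this plasmid is one component of a library of TAL effector repeat modules used to assemble custom TALEN DNA-binding domains. On that reading, "TCCA" would denote the four-nucleotide target recognised by a pre-assembled block of four repeats, which is roughly consistent with the insert size, and "III" would mark the block's position in the final array. This interpretation is inferred from the name and the publication title. The record does not state it, nor does it describe the assembly scheme or the destination vectors used with this module.
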