Addgene plasmid #43687: III-TCCA
Depositing lab: Chad Cowan & Kiran Musunuru. Depositing organization: Harvard University. Publication: A TALEN Genome-Editing System for Generating Human Stem Cell-Based Disease Models. Ding Q, Lee YK, Schaefer EA, Peters DT, Veres A, Kim K, Kuperwasser N, Motola DL, Meissner TB, Hendriks WT, Trevisan M, Gupta RM, Moisan A, Banks E, Friesen M, Schinzel RT, Xia F, Tang A, Xia Y, Figueroa E, Wann A, Ahfeldt T, Daheron L, Zhang F, Rubin LL, Peng LF, Chung RT, Musunuru K, Cowan CA. Cell Stem Cell. 2012 Dec 12. pii: S1934-5909(12)00645-5. doi: 10.1016/j.stem.2012.11.011. PubMed 23246482.
Backbone
  Vector backbone: pCRII-TOPO
  Backbone manufacturer: Invitrogen
  Backbone size w/o insert (bp): 3973
  Vector type: Bacterial Cloning
Growth in bacteria
  Bacterial resistance: Ampicillin and Kanamycin, 100 & 50 μg/mL
  Growth temperature: 37°C
  Growth strain: Top10
  Copy number: High Copy
Gene/Insert
  Gene/Insert name: III-TCCA
  Species: Synthetic
  Insert size (bp): 426
  Cloning method: TOPO Cloning
  Sequencing primers: 5′ T7; 3′ M13-rev
Terms and licenses: Academic/Nonprofit Terms; Industry Terms: Not Available to Industry
How to cite: III-TCCA was a gift from Chad Cowan & Kiran Musunuru (Addgene plasmid # 43687 ; http://n2t.net/addgene:43687 ; RRID:Addgene_43687)
